>Addgene plasmid #32057 | MCV-HF | depositor full sequence | sequence record 36191 | MCV-HF sequence 8142 bps
TAGAAAAACTCATCGAGCATCAAATGAAACTGCAATTTATTCATATCAGGATTATCAATACCATATTTTT
GAAAAAGCCGTTTCTGTAATGAAGGAGAAAACTCACCGAGGCAGTTCCATAGGATGGCAAGATCCTGGTA
TCGGTCTGCGATTCCGACTCGTCCAACATCAATACAACCTATTAATTTCCCCTCGTCAAAAATAAGGTTA
TCAAGTGAGAAATCACCATGAGTGACGACTGAATCCGGTGAGAATGGCAAAAGTTTATGCATTTCTTTCC
AGACTTGTTCAACAGGCCAGCCATTACGCTCGTCATCAAAATCACTCGCATCAACCAAACCGTTATTCAT
TCGTGATTGCGCCTGAGCGAGGCGAAATACGCGATCGCTGTTAAAAGGACAATTACAAACAGGAATCGAG
TGCAACCGGCGCAGGAACACTGCCAGCGCATCAACAATATTTTCACCTGAATCAGGATATTCTTCTAATA
CCTGGAACGCTGTTTTTCCGGGGATCGCAGTGGTGAGTAACCATGCATCATCAGGAGTACGGATAAAATG
CTTGATGGTCGGAAGTGGCATAAATTCCGTCAGCCAGTTTAGTCTGACCATCTCATCTGTAACATCATTG
GCAACGCTACCTTTGCCATGTTTCAGAAACAACTCTGGCGCATCGGGCTTCCCATACAAGCGATAGATTG
TCGCACCTGATTGCCCGACATTATCGCGAGCCCATTTATACCCATATAAATCAGCATCCATGTTGGAATT
TAATCGCGGCCTCGACGTTTCCCGTTGAATATGGCTCATATTCTTCCTTTTTCAATATTATTGAAGCATT
TATCAGGGTTATTGTCTCATGAGCGGATACATATTTGAATGTATTTAGAAAAATAAACAAATAGGGGTCA
GTGTTACAACCAATTAACCAATTCTGAACATTATCGCGAGCCCATTTATACCTGAATATGGCTCATAACA
CCCCTTGTTTGCCTGGCGGCAGTAGCGCGGTGGTCCCACCTGACCCCATGCCGAACTCAGAAGTGAAACG
CCGTAGCGCCGATGGTAGTGTGGGGACTCCCCATGCGAGAGTAGGGAACTGCCAGGCATCAAATAAAACG
AAAGGCTCAGTCGAAAGACTGGGCCTTTCGCCCGGGCTAATTAGGGGGTGTCGCCCTTATTCGACTCTAT
AGTGAAGTTCCTATTCTCTAGAAAGTATAGGAACTTCTGAAGTGGGGACCGGCTATTTAGTATCAGATTC
ACTAGGTTTGATTGTATCTGCAGCCTAGAGGTAGGAGATAAAGAATTAAAAATATCTTGCCCCACAGAAT
GCAGCAAGCTATTTTCCCACTGCAGAGGATCTAGGCTAAAGGCCATAAGTGCATGCCTCAAAACCTCATT
ACTACCTACCCACGAAACATCCCTCTTTACAAGTGACACTTGCTCGCGTGACAACCTCACCCCCACAGTT
ATTAGAGAGCCTATACCACTAACAGTTTGGAGAATGAAGCCATAAGTTAAACCTTGGTTAACCAAAGAAG
CCACTAATGAGAAATTTGAAAACTGTTCAGCTGTGAACCCAAGTTGAGCTAAAGCCTCAATGCCAGAAAT
ACCCTCAATTGTCATTAAACTGGAGATCTCTGCTTCCAAAGCTGCTAAAGCTTCTCCTGTAAGAATAGCT
TCCAAAGTTACTCCTGTGGTGGCACTTAGTTCAGTAGCAATTTCACCAATATTGGCCAGCAGTGTGATGA
TGCCCCCCATCCTGAAAAATAAATAAGGATACTTACTCTTTTAATGTCCTCCTCCCTTTGTAAGAGAAAA
AAAAGCCTCCGGGCCTCCCTTGTTGAAAAAAAGTTAAGAGTCTTCCGTCTCCCTCCCAAACAGAAAGAAA
AAAAGTTTTGTTTATCAGTCAAACTCCGCCTCTCCAGGAAATGAGTCAATGCCAGAAACCCTGCAGCAAT
AAAAGTTCAATCATGTAACCACAACTTGGCTGCCTAGGTGACTTTTTTTTTTCAAGTTGGCAGAGGCTTG
GGGCTCCTAGCCTCCGAGGCCTCTGGAAAAAAAAGAGAGAGGCCTCTGAGGCTTAAGAGGCTTAATTAGC
AAAAAAGGCAGTATCTAAGGGCAGATCCCAAGGGCGGGAAACTGCAGTATAAAAACCACTCCTTAGTGAG
GTAGCTCATTTGCTCCTCTGCTCTTTCTGCAAACTCCTTCTGCATATAGACAAGATGGATTTAGTCCTAA
ATAGGAAAGAAAGAGAGGCTCTCTGCAAGCTTTTAGAGATTGCTCCTAATTGTTATGGCAACATCCCTCT
GATGAAAGCTGCTTTCAAAAGAAGCTGCTTAAAGCATCACCCTGATAAAGGGGGAAATCCTGTTATAATG
ATGGAATTGAACACCCTTTGGAGCAAATTCCAGCAAAATATCCACAAGCTCAGAAGTGACTTCTCTATGT
TTGATGAGGTCAGTACAAAATTTCCTTGGGAAGAATATGGAACTTTAAAGGATTATATGCAAAGTGGATA
TAATGCTAGATTTTGCAGAGGTCCTGGGTGCATGCTTAAGCAACTTAGAGATTCTAAGTGCGCTTGTATT
AGCTGTAAGTTGTCTCGCCAGCATTGTAGTCTAAAAACTTTAAAGCAAAAAAACTGTCTGACGTGGGGAG
AGTGTTTTTGCTATCAGTGCTTTATTCTTTGGTTTGGATTTCCTCCTACTTGGGAAAGTTTTGACTGGTG
GCAAAAAACTTTAGAAGAAACTGACTACTGCTTACTGCATCTGCACCTTTTCTAGACTCCTACTTCCTTC
CTCTGTAAGTATTAGATATGGAAAAGTCTATAAGGCAAAATATCAAAGAAAGGTTATTTATGACAGATTT
TCTGTACTTTCCCATCTAGGTTGACGAGGCCCCTATATATGGGACCACTAAATTCAAAGAATGGTGGAGA
TCAGGAGGATTCAGCTTCGGGAAGGCATACGAATATGGGCCCAATCCACACGGGACCAACTCAAGATCCA
GAAAGCCTTCCTCCAATGCATCCAGGGGAGCCCCCAGTGGAAGCTCACCACCCCACAGCCAGAGCTCTTC
CTCTGGGTATGGGTCCTTCTCAGCGTCCCAGGCTTCAGACTCCCAGTCCAGAGGACCCGATATACCTCCC
GAACACCATGAGGAACCCACCTCATCCTCTGGATCCAGTAGCAGAGAGGAGACCACCAATTCAGGAAGAG
AATCCAGCACACCCAATGGAACCAGTGTACCTAGAAATTCTTCCAGAACGGATGGCACCTGGGAGGATCT
CTTCTGCGATGAATCACTTTCCTCCCCTGAGCCTCCCTCGTCCTCTGAGGAGCCTGAGGAGCCCCCCTCC
TCAAGAAGCTCGCCCCGGCAGCCCCCGTCTTCCTCTGCCGAGGAGGCCTCGTCATCTCAGTTTACAGATG
AGGAATACAGATCCTCCTCCTTCACCACCCCGAAGACCCCTCCTCCATTCTCAAGAAAGCGAAAATTTGG
GGGGTCCCGAAGCTCTGCAAGCTCTGCTAGTTCAGCAAGTTTTACAAGCACTCCACCAAAGCCAAAAAAG
AACAGAGAAACTCCTGTTCCTACTGATTTTCCTATTGATCTTTCTGATTATCTTAGCCATGCTGTATATA
GTAATAAAACAGTAAGTTGTTTTGCCATTTATACTACTTCTGATAAAGCTATAGAGTTATATGATAAGAT
TGAGAAATTTAAAGTTGATTTTAAAAGCAGGCATGCCTGTGAATTAGGATGTATTTTATTGTTTATAACT
TTATCAAAGCATAGAGTATCTGCTATTAAGAATTTTTGCTCTACCTTCTGCACTATAAGCTTTTTAATTT
GTAAAGGAGTGAATAAGATGCCTGAAATGTATAATAATTTATGCAAGCCCCCTTACAAATTACTGCAAGA
GAATAAGCCACTGCTCAATTATGAATTTCAAGAAAAAGAAAAAGAGGCCAGCTGTAATTGGAATTTAGTT
GCTGAATTTGCTTGTGAATATGAGCTAGACGACCACTTTATTATCTTAGCCCATTATCTAGACTTTGCAA
AACCATTTCCTTGCCAAAAGTGTGAAAACAGATCTCGCCTCAAACCTCACAAGGCTCATGAGGCTCATCA
TTCTAATGCTAAGCTATTTTATGAATCTAAATCTCAGAAAACCATTTGCCAACAAGCCGCAGACACTGTT
CTAGCCAAAAGGAGGTTAGAGATGCTGGAAATGACCAGGACAGAAATGCTATGTAAGAAGTTTAAGAAGC
ACCTAGAGAGATTAAGAGATTTAGATACAATAGATCTACTGTATTATATGGGTGGTGTGGCCTGGTACTG
CTGCTTATTTGAAGAGTTTGAAAAGAAGCTGCAGAAAATTATTCAATTATTAACAGAGAATATACCTAAG
TATAGAAACATTTGGTTTAAAGGGCCTATTAACAGTGGAAAAACAAGCTTTGCTGCAGCCTTAATAGATT
TGCTAGAAGGGAAGGCCTTGAATATAAACTGTCCATCTGATAAACTGCCTTTTGAACTAGGATGTGCTTT
GGATAAATTTATGGTTGTTTTTGAGGATGTGAAAGGGCAAAATAGCCTAAATAAAGATCTGCAACCAGGG
CAAGGAATAAATAACCTTGATAACTTAAGAGATCATCTAGATGGTGCTGTAGCTGTAAGCTTAGAGAAGA
AGCATGTGAATAAAAAGCATCAGATTTTTCCTCCTTGTATTGTTACTGCTAATGATTATTTTATTCCCAA
AACATTAATAGCAAGATTTAGTTATACTTTACACTTTTCCCCAAAGGCAAATCTAAGAGATTCCCTGGAT
CAGAACATGGAAATAAGAAAAAGAAGAATTCTTCAAAGTGGAACCACTTTATTGCTTTGTCTTATTTGGT
GCTTGCCTGATACAACCTTTAAGCCTTGCTTACAAGAAGAAATTAAAAACTGGAAGCAAATTTTACAGAG
TGAAATATCATATGGTAAATTTTGTCAAATGATAGAAAATGTAGAAGCTGGTCAGGACCCTCTGCTCAAT
ATTCTTATTGAGGAAGAGGGCCCTGAGGAAACTGAAGAAACCCAAGATTCTGGTACTTTTTCTCAATAAA
GGCATCTGCTTCATATTTCCTGTGTTTGTTTTTCTGGGGCCTACTTAACTGAATAGGAATGCATGAAATA
ATTCTCATAATTCTTGTGTTTGGCTTTCTTTTTGAGAGGCCTTTTGAGGTCCTTTCAGTGGCGCCTTGCC
CTTATCCTGCTGATTACTTTGGAATGTTACTGCTGCTGGGGCAACAGAGGGCTTTGGGTAAACAGTTTTC
TCCTGCCCAAATTTATCTAAAAATCTGACAATATCAGGATCACCAGGTAATTGTTCTGACCCCTCATATA
TTCTAACCTCTTCTACCTGATTATCTTTTCCTTCCATAGGTTGGCCTGACACTTTTGGCATTAAGTTGCT
GAAGAGTGAGTTTATTAAATTAACTACTGGGTAGGGGTTTTTCACCCATCTTTTTCTCAAAGTAACATTA
AAATATCTAGGCAACCCATGAAGAGCCATTTTTCCACTGGTTTTAAACAGAAACCCCACTATGTCTGCAC
AGCTAATAAATAGGCCATCTCCTTTGCATAGAGGGCCCACTCCATTCTCATCTAAAAGGACAGTAGTTAG
AGTATTACTAAATTGAAGAACTGTAGGAGTCTGAGAGCCTGTCTGAATAGACCCATAGTATCTACTGTTT
TCATTTTTAGAAGGATCAGGACACCATACTTCTATAGGATAATTTCCATCTTTATCTAATTTTGCTTTAG
CTTGTGGATCTAGGCCCTGATTTTTAGGTGTCATTTTTCTTCCCAATACAGTTTCAATTGTAATAGGCCC
ACCATTTGTAGTTTTTGGATACTCAGTCTGGTAATCTAAAACTAGGCCTTGCAAATCCAGAGGTTCTCCC
CCAATGGCAAACATATGGTAATTTACCCCTGACACAGGAATACCAGCACCATAATCATGAACTCTTTTCA
TGTCCCAATAATGAACATTAATTAAAGAACTTATTCCAACTACTTCTGTTTTAACAGATATTGCCTCCCA
CATCTGCAATGTGTCACAGGTAATATCCTCATTTAGCATTGGCAGAGACACTCTTGCCACACTGTAAGCT
GGCAAATTTTCCTTGATGGGCTGATCTGGAGATGATCCCTTTGGCTGCAGGTCATAAGTATAAGTATACC
AGTTTGAAGTAGTAGGAAGATCAGGGGAATTAACTCCCATTCTTGGATTCAAATACAACTCAATTTGGGT
AATGCTATCTTCTCCAGTAACCACAGATAATACTTCCACTCCTCCTTTAACAAGCAGTTTTGGAACTGAG
GCAACATTAGGGCAGCATCCCGGCTTAGGTATACATTGCCTTTTGGGTGTTTTACAGGTGGATGATGCTT
TTCTTTTTGGTGCCATCTTCAATTACTTGTAATTCAGGAGAAATATATCCACTAAGGCCTAGTACCAGAG
GAAGAAGCCAATCTGGAGTTTGCTGCTGCAGAGTTCCTCCTATATGTTCAGGAATTAATATAGCCTCTCC
TGATAAAAGGCCCTGATTCTGAGAAGCAGTTGTCTGAAAGACCCACCGGCAAAATGAAGTGAAGTTCCTA
TACTTTCTAGAGAATAGGAACTTCTATAGTGAGTCGAATAAGGGCGACACAAAATTTATTCTAAATGCAT
AATAAATACTGATAACATCTTATAGTTTGTATTATATTTTGTATTATCGTTGACATGTATAATTTTGATA
TCAAAAACTGATTTTCCCTTTATTATTTTCGAGATTTATTTTCTTAATTCTCTTTAACAAACTAGAAATA
TTGTATATACAAAAAATCATAAATAATAGATGAATAGTTTAATTATAGGTGTTCATCAATCGAAAAAGCA
ACGTATCTTATTTAAAGTGCGTTGCTTTTTTCTCATTTATAAGGTTAAATAATTCTCATATATCAAGCAA
AGTGACAGGCGCCCTTAAATATTCTGACAAATGCTCTTTCCCTAAACTCCCCCCATAAAAAAACCCGCCG
AAGCGGGTTTTTACGTTATTTGCGGATTAACGATTACTCGTTATCAGAACCGCCCAGGGGGCCCGAGCTT
AAGACTGGCCGTCGTTTTACAACACAGAAAGAGTTTGTAGAAACGCAAAAAGGCCATCCGTCAGGGGCCT
TCTGCTTAGTTTGATGCCTGGCAGTTCCCTACTCTCGCCTTCCGCTTCCTCGCTCACTGACTCGCTGCGC
TCGGTCGTTCGGCTGCGGCGAGCGGTATCAGCTCACTCAAAGGCGGTAATACGGTTATCCACAGAATCAG
GGGATAACGCAGGAAAGAACATGTGAGCAAAAGGCCAGCAAAAGGCCAGGAACCGTAAAAAGGCCGCGTT
GCTGGCGTTTTTCCATAGGCTCCGCCCCCCTGACGAGCATCACAAAAATCGACGCTCAAGTCAGAGGTGG
CGAAACCCGACAGGACTATAAAGATACCAGGCGTTTCCCCCTGGAAGCTCCCTCGTGCGCTCTCCTGTTC
CGACCCTGCCGCTTACCGGATACCTGTCCGCCTTTCTCCCTTCGGGAAGCGTGGCGCTTTCTCATAGCTC
ACGCTGTAGGTATCTCAGTTCGGTGTAGGTCGTTCGCTCCAAGCTGGGCTGTGTGCACGAACCCCCCGTT
CAGCCCGACCGCTGCGCCTTATCCGGTAACTATCGTCTTGAGTCCAACCCGGTAAGACACGACTTATCGC
CACTGGCAGCAGCCACTGGTAACAGGATTAGCAGAGCGAGGTATGTAGGCGGTGCTACAGAGTTCTTGAA
GTGGTGGGCTAACTACGGCTACACTAGAAGAACAGTATTTGGTATCTGCGCTCTGCTGAAGCCAGTTACC
TTCGGAAAAAGAGTTGGTAGCTCTTGATCCGGCAAACAAACCACCGCTGGTAGCGGTGGTTTTTTTGTTT
GCAAGCAGCAGATTACGCGCAGAAAAAAAGGATCTCAAGAAGATCCTTTGATCTTTTCTACGGGGTCTGA
CGCTCAGTGGAACGACGCGCGCGTAACTCACGTTAAGGGATTTTGGTCATGAGCTTGCGCCGTCCCGTCA
AGTCAGCGTAATGCTCTGCTTT
Features (pLannotate 1.2.2; 13 found; start..end, strand, type, name):
    812..908     -  promoter       AmpR promoter (fragment): bla
    938..962     -  CDS            KanR (fragment): aminoglycoside phosphotransferase; aph(3')-Ia; confers resistance to kanamycin in bacteria or G418 (Geneticin®) in eukaryotes
    991..1106    +  ncRNA          5S rRNA: Accession: RF00001 - 5S ribosomal RNA
   1110..1150    +  terminator     rrnB T1 terminator (fragment): transcription terminator T1 from the E. coli rrnB gene
   1194..1227    +  protein_bind   FRT (minimal): supports FLP-mediated excision but not integration (Turan and Bode, 2011) FLP recombinase from the Saccharomyces cerevisiae 2μ plasmid
   3550..5058    +  CDS            LT_POVLY (fragment): Protein inferred from homology: Swiss-Prot protein existence level 3. Isoform large T antigen is a key early protein essential for both driving viral replication and inducing cellular transformation. Plays a role in viral genome replication by driving entry of quiescent cells into the cell cycle and by autoregulating the synthesis of viral early mRNA. Displays highly oncogenic activities by corrupting the host cellular checkpoint mechanisms that guard cell division and the transcription, replication, and repair of DNA. Participates in the modulation of cellular gene expression preceeding viral
   5305..6456    -  CDS            VP1_POVLY: Experimental evidence at protein level: Swiss-Prot protein existence level 1. Forms an icosahedral capsid with a T=7 symmetry and a 40 nm diameter. The capsid is composed of 72 pentamers linked to each other by disulfide bonds and associated with VP2 or VP3 proteins. Interacts with a N-linked glycoprotein containing sialic acids on the cell surface to provide virion attachment to target cell. Once attached, the virion is internalized by endocytosis and traffics to the endoplasmic reticulum. Inside the endoplasmic reticulum, the protein folding machinery isomerizes VP1 interpentamer disulfide b
   6440..6583    -  CDS            VP2_POVM3 (fragment): Protein inferred from homology: Swiss-Prot protein existence level 3. [Isoform VP3]: structural protein that resides within the core of the capsid surrounded by 72 VP1 pentamers. Following virus endocytosis and trafficking to the endoplasmic reticulum, VP2 and VP3 form oligomers and integrate into the endoplasmic reticulum membrane. Heterooligomer VP2-VP3 may create a viroporin for transporting the viral genome across the endoplasmic reticulum membrane to the cytoplasm. Nuclear entry of the viral DNA involves the selective exposure and importin recognition of VP2 or Vp3 nuclear localization si
   6641..6674    -  protein_bind   FRT (minimal): supports FLP-mediated excision but not integration (Turan and Bode, 2011) FLP recombinase from the Saccharomyces cerevisiae 2μ plasmid
   7144..7163    +  CDS            lacZα (fragment): LacZα fragment of β-galactosidase; lacZ fragment
   7188..7205    -  terminator     rrnB T2 terminator (fragment): transcription terminator T2 from the E. coli rrnB gene
   7430..8018    -  rep_origin     ori: high-copy-number ColE1/pMB1/pBR322/pUC origin of replication
   8142..809     -  CDS            KanR (across the origin): aminoglycoside phosphotransferase; aph(3')-Ia; confers resistance to kanamycin in bacteria or G418 (Geneticin®) in eukaryotes
