[The description below was written by a language model from this plasmid's Addgene catalogue record and pLannotate feature annotations shown in this document.]
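Description:
MCV-HF is a bacterial cloning plasmid carrying a complete Merkel cell polyomavirus genome (the MCV-HF genome, 5,387 bp) in the pJ241 backbone, a small synthetic-gene vector of about 2.8 kb, giving a construct of 8,142 bp. It is maintained in E. coli through a high-copy ColE1/pUC-type origin and selected with kanamycin through an aph(3')-Ia resistance gene, which the annotation places next to a bla-type promoter fragment. Fragments of rrnB terminators are also annotated in the backbone and probably insulate the cloning region from read-through transcription.

The vector supplies no eukaryotic promoter. Viral gene expression depends entirely on the native early and late promoters in the viral non-coding control region, which in polyomaviruses also contains the viral origin of replication. The automated annotation identifies the viral content only by homology to other polyomaviruses. It finds a large T antigen coding segment on one strand and the VP1 and VP2/VP3 capsid genes on the opposite strand, which fits the divergent early/late layout typical of these viruses. It does not call other viral products or the control region itself.

The genome was inserted at BsrFI sites that remain intact on both sides, so the viral DNA can presumably be cut out of the backbone, and possibly recircularised, before being introduced into mammalian cells. The record does not describe this procedure. Two minimal FRT sites in opposite orientations bracket the insert region, and their purpose is not stated either. The associated publication concerns cellular and viral factors that regulate Merkel cell polyomavirus replication, which indicates that the plasmid serves as a molecular clone for studying viral genome replication, gene expression and virion production.
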