Addgene plasmid #32057: MCV-HF
Depositing lab: Patrick Moore. Depositing organization: University of Pittsburgh (University, School of Medicine, and Cancer Institute). Publication: Cellular and viral factors regulating merkel cell polyomavirus replication. Feng H, Kwun HJ, Liu X, Gjoerup O, Stolz DB, Chang Y, Moore PS. PLoS One. 2011;6(7):e22468. Epub 2011 Jul 22. 10.1371/journal.pone.0022468 PubMed 21799863.
Backbone
  Vector backbone: pJ241
  Backbone manufacturer: DNA2.0
  Backbone size w/o insert (bp): 2755
Growth in bacteria
  Bacterial resistance: Kanamycin, 50 μg/mL
  Growth temperature: 37°C
  Growth strain: DH5alpha
  Copy number: High Copy
Gene/Insert
  Gene/Insert name: MCV-HF genome
  Species: Merkel cell polyomavirus
  Insert size (bp): 5387
  GenBank ID: JF813003
  Promoter: none from vector. Insert contains native promoter from viral genome encompassed in the viral non-coding control region.
  Cloning method: Restriction Enzyme; 5′ cloning site BsrFI (not destroyed); 3′ cloning site BsrFI (not destroyed)
  Sequencing primers: 5′ NA
Terms and licenses: Academic/Nonprofit Terms; Industry Terms: Not Available to Industry
How to cite: MCV-HF was a gift from Patrick Moore (Addgene plasmid # 32057 ; http://n2t.net/addgene:32057 ; RRID:Addgene_32057)
