>Addgene plasmid #32057 | MCV-HF | addgene partial sequence | sequence record 38970 | rrnB-T1-term-F 5'-ACGAAAGGCTCAGTCGAAAG-3'
GTATAGGAACTTCTGAAGTGGGGACCGGCTATTTAGTATCAGATTCACTAGGTTTGATTGTATCTGCAGC
CTAGAGGTAGGAGATAAAGAATTAAAAATATCTTGCCCCACAGAATGCAGCAAGCTATTTTCCCACTGCA
GAGGATCTAGGCTAAAGGCCATAAGTGCATGCCTCAAAACCTCATTACTACCTACCCACGAAACATCCCT
CTTTACAAGTGACACTTGCTCGCGTGACAACCTCACCCCCACAGTTATTAGAGAGCCTATACCACTAACA
GTTTGGAGAATGAAGCCATAAGTTAAACCTTGGTTAACCAAAGAAGCCACTAATGAGAAATTTGAAAACT
GTTCAGCTGTGAACCCAAGTTGAGCTAAAGCCTCAATGCCAGAAATACCCTCAATTGTCATTAAACTGGA
GATCTCTGCTTCCAAAGCTGCTAAAGCTTCTCCTGTAAGAATAGCTTCCAAAGTTACTCCTGTGGTGGCA
CTTAGTTCAGTAGCAATTTCACCAATATTGGCCAGCAGTGTGATGATGCCCCCCATCCTGAAAAATAAAT
AAGGATACTTACTCTTTTAATGTCCTCCTCCCTTTGTAAGAGAAAAAAAAGCCTCCGGGCCTCCCTTGTT
GAAAAAAAGTTAAGAGTCTTCCGTCTCCCTCCCAAACAGAAAGAAAAAAAGTTTTGTTTATCAGTCAAAC
TCCGCCTCTCCAGGAAATGAGTCAATGCCAGAAACCCTGCAGCAATAAAAGTTCAATCATGTAACCACAA
CTTGGCTGCCTAG
