>Addgene plasmid #32057 | MCV-HF | addgene partial sequence | sequence record 38972 | M13-F20 5'-TGTAAAACGACGGCCAGT-3'
TAATCGTTAATCCGCAAATAACGTAAAAACCCGCTTCGGCGGGTTTTTTTATGGGGGGAGTTTAGGGAAA
GAGCATTTGTCAGAATATTTAAGGGCGCCTGTCACTTTGCTTGATATATGAGAATTATTTAACCTTATAA
ATGAGAAAAAAGCAACGCACTTTAAATAAGATACGTTGCTTTTTCGATTGATGAACACCTATAATTAAAC
TATTCATCTATTATTTATGATTTTTTGTATATACAATATTTCTAGTTTGTTAAAGAGAATTAAGAAAATA
AATCTCGAAAATAATAAAGGGAAAATCAGTTTTTGATATCAAAATTATACATGTCAACGATAATACAAAA
TATAATACAAACTATAAGATGTTATCAGTATTTATTATGCATTTAGAATAAATTTTGTGTCGCCCTTATT
CGACTCACTATAGAAGTTCCTATTCTCTAGAAAGTATAGGAACTTCACTTCATTTTGCCGGTGGGTCTTT
CAGACAACTGCTTCTCAGAATCAGGGCCTTTTATCAGGAGAGGCTATATTAATTCCTGAACATATAGGAG
GAACTCTGCAGCAGCAAACTCCAGATTGG
